Addgene plasmid #215998: AA104
Purpose: Fragmid fragment: (Selection) surface marker
Depositing lab: John Doench. Depositing organization: Broad Institute. Publication: Modular vector assembly enables rapid assessment of emerging CRISPR technologies. McGee AV, Liu YV, Griffith AL, Szegletes ZM, Wen B, Kraus C, Miller NW, Steger RJ, Escude Velasco B, Bosch JA, Zirin JD, Viswanatha R, Sontheimer EJ, Goodale A, Greene MA, Green TM, Doench JG. Cell Genom. 2024 Mar 13;4(3):100519. doi: 10.1016/j.xgen.2024.100519. PubMed 38484704.
Backbone
  Vector backbone: pUC57-Kan
  Vector type: Fragment
Growth in bacteria
  Bacterial resistance: Kanamycin, 50 μg/mL
  Growth temperature: 37°C
  Growth strain: DH5alpha
  Copy number: Unknown
Gene/Insert
  Gene/Insert name: Start; Thy1.1_v1.1; Stop
  Species: Other
  Cloning method: Unknown
Resource information
  A portion of this plasmid was derived from a plasmid made by: Genscript ID: U271KGF080-14
Terms and licenses: Academic/Nonprofit Terms; Industry Terms: Not Available to Industry
Depositor comments: Please visit https://www.biorxiv.org/content/10.1101/2023.10.25.564061v1 for bioRxiv preprint.
How to cite: AA104 was a gift from John Doench (Addgene plasmid # 215998 ; http://n2t.net/addgene:215998 ; RRID:Addgene_215998)
