[The description below was written by a language model from this plasmid's Addgene catalogue record and pLannotate feature annotations shown in this document.]
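Description:
AA104 is a small (about 3.1 kb) bacterial storage plasmid from the Fragmid modular vector assembly system, in which individual functional parts are kept as separate "fragment" plasmids and later combined into complete expression or CRISPR vectors. It is built on the pUC57-Kan cloning backbone and is not itself an expression vector for mammalian cells. It is propagated in E. coli through a high-copy ColE1/pUC-type origin of replication and selected with kanamycin through the KanR aminoglycoside phosphotransferase gene. The rest of the annotated backbone consists of typical pUC remnants: a lacZα fragment, the lac promoter with its operator and CAP binding site, and partial lacI, rop and bom sequences. These flank the cloning region and play no role in the payload's intended function.

The insert is recorded as "Start; Thy1.1_v1.1; Stop", meaning a complete open reading frame with its own start and stop codons. The feature annotation matches it to mouse Thy1 (Thy-1, also known as CD90), spanning roughly 490 bp. Thy1.1 is an allelic form of this small cell-surface glycoprotein, and it is widely used as a surface marker because expressing cells can be detected or enriched with antibodies by flow cytometry or bead-based sorting, without drug selection. In the Fragmid scheme this fragment fills the "Selection" module. No eukaryotic promoter, polyadenylation signal or viral element is annotated here, so those parts would have to come from other fragments and the destination vector during assembly. The record does not state the cloning method or the specific assembly sites flanking the insert, and it does not explain what the "v1.1" designation refers to.
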