Features (pLannotate 1.2.2; 10 found; start..end, strand, type, name):
    137..236     +  misc_feature   bom (fragment): basis of mobility region from pBR322
    242..399     -  CDS            lacZα (fragment): LacZα fragment of β-galactosidase; lacZ fragment
    450..935     +  CDS            Thy1: THY1_MOUSE - Also known as Thy-1. Experimental evidence at protein level: Swiss-Prot protein existence level 1. May play a role in cell-cell or cell-ligand interactions during synaptogenesis and other events in the brain. From Mus musculus (Mouse).
   1034..1050    -  protein_bind   lac operator: The lac repressor binds to the lac operator to inhibit transcription in E. coli. This inhibition can be relieved by adding lactose or isopropyl-β-D-thiogalactopyranoside (IPTG). lac repressor encoded by lacI
   1058..1088    -  promoter       lac promoter: promoter for the E. coli lac operon
   1103..1124    -  protein_bind   CAP binding site: CAP binding activates transcription in the presence of cAMP. E. coli catabolite activator protein
   1137..1229    -  CDS            lacI (fragment): lac repressor; lacI; The lac repressor binds to the lac operator to inhibit transcription in E. coli. This inhibition can be relieved by adding lactose or isopropyl-β-D-thiogalactopyranoside (IPTG).
   1412..2000    -  rep_origin     ori: high-copy-number ColE1/pMB1/pBR322/pUC origin of replication
   2178..2987    -  CDS            KanR: aminoglycoside phosphotransferase; aph(3')-Ia; confers resistance to kanamycin in bacteria or G418 (Geneticin®) in eukaryotes
   3094..35      +  CDS            rop (fragment) (across the origin): Rop protein, which maintains plasmids at low copy number; rop
>Addgene plasmid #215998 | AA104 | addgene full sequence | sequence record 431455 | Addgene NGS Result
TCGCGCGTTTCGGTGATGACGGTGAAAACCTCTGACACATGCAGCTCCCGGAGACGGTCACAGCTTGTCT
GTAAGCGGATGCCGGGAGCAGACAAGCCCGTCAGGGCGCGTCAGCGGGTGTTGGCGGGTGTCGGGGCTGG
CTTAACTATGCGGCATCAGAGCAGATTGTACTGAGAGTGCACCATATGCGGTGTGAAATACCGCACAGAT
GCGTAAGGAGAAAATACCGCATCAGGCGCCATTCGCCATTCAGGCTGCGCAACTGTTGGGAAGGGCGATC
GGTGCGGGCCTCTTCGCTATTACGCCAGCTGGCGAAAGGGGGATGTGCTGCAAGGCGATTAAGTTGGGTA
ACGCCAGGGTTTTCCCAGTCACGACGTTGTAAAACGACGGCCAGAGAATTCGAGCTCGGTACCTCGCGAA
TACATCTAGATGAAGACGTAGGAGCCACCATGAATCCCGCCATCAGCGTGGCTCTGCTGCTGAGCGTGCT
GCAAGTGTCTAGGGGCCAGAAAGTCACCTCTCTGACTGCTTGTCTGGTGAACCAGAATCTGAGGCTGGAT
TGTAGGCACGAGAACAACACCAAGGACAACAGCATCCAGCACGAGTTCTCTCTGACTAGGGAAAAGAGGA
AGCACGTGCTGAGCGGCACTCTGGGCATTCCCGAACACACCTATAGGTCTAGGGTCACCCTCAGCAATCA
GCCCTACATCAAGGTGCTGACCCTCGCCAACTTCACCACCAAGGATGAGGGCGATTACTTCTGTGAGCTG
AGGGTGAGCGGCGCCAACCCCATGAGCAGCAACAAGTCCATCAGCGTGTATAGGGACAAGCTGGTGAAGT
GCGGCGGCATCTCTCTGCTGGTGCAGAATACTAGCTGGATGCTGCTGCTGCTGCTGTCTCTGTCTCTGCT
CCAAGCTCTGGACTTCATCTCTCTGTGAGGAAGCACGTCTTCATCGGATCCCGGGCCCGTCGACTGCAGA
GGCCTGCATGCAAGCTTGGTGTAATCATGGTCATAGCTGTTTCCTGTGTGAAATTGTTATCCGCTCACAA
TTCCACACAACATACGAGCCGGAAGCATAAAGTGTAAAGCCTGGGGTGCCTAATGAGTGAGCTAACTCAC
ATTAATTGCGTTGCGCTCACTGCCCGCTTTCCAGTCGGGAAACCTGTCGTGCCAGCTGCATTAATGAATC
GGCCAACGCGCGGGGAGAGGCGGTTTGCGTATTGGGCGCTCTTCCGCTTCCTCGCTCACTGACTCGCTGC
GCTCGGTCGTTCGGCTGCGGCGAGCGGTATCAGCTCACTCAAAGGCGGTAATACGGTTATCCACAGAATC
AGGGGATAACGCAGGAAAGAACATGTGAGCAAAAGGCCAGCAAAAGGCCAGGAACCGTAAAAAGGCCGCG
TTGCTGGCGTTTTTCCATAGGCTCCGCCCCCCTGACGAGCATCACAAAAATCGACGCTCAAGTCAGAGGT
GGCGAAACCCGACAGGACTATAAAGATACCAGGCGTTTCCCCCTGGAAGCTCCCTCGTGCGCTCTCCTGT
TCCGACCCTGCCGCTTACCGGATACCTGTCCGCCTTTCTCCCTTCGGGAAGCGTGGCGCTTTCTCATAGC
TCACGCTGTAGGTATCTCAGTTCGGTGTAGGTCGTTCGCTCCAAGCTGGGCTGTGTGCACGAACCCCCCG
TTCAGCCCGACCGCTGCGCCTTATCCGGTAACTATCGTCTTGAGTCCAACCCGGTAAGACACGACTTATC
GCCACTGGCAGCAGCCACTGGTAACAGGATTAGCAGAGCGAGGTATGTAGGCGGTGCTACAGAGTTCTTG
AAGTGGTGGCCTAACTACGGCTACACTAGAAGAACAGTATTTGGTATCTGCGCTCTGCTGAAGCCAGTTA
CCTTCGGAAAAAGAGTTGGTAGCTCTTGATCCGGCAAACAAACCACCGCTGGTAGCGGTGGTTTTTTTGT
TTGCAAGCAGCAGATTACGCGCAGAAAAAAAGGATCTCAAGAAGATCCTTTGATCTTTTCTACGGGGTCT
GACGCTCAGTGGAACGAAAACTCACGTTAAGGGATTTTGGTCATGAGATTATCAAAAAGGATCTTCACCT
AGATCCTTTTAAATTAAAAATGAAGTTTTAAATCAAGCCCAATCTGAATAATGTTACAACCAATTAACCA
ATTCTGATTAGAAAAACTCATCGAGCATCAAATGAAACTGCAATTTATTCATATCAGGATTATCAATACC
ATATTTTTGAAAAAGCCGTTTCTGTAATGAAGGAGAAAACTCACCGAGGCAGTTCCATAGGATGGCAAGA
TCCTGGTATCGGTCTGCGATTCCGACTCGTCCAACATCAATACAACCTATTAATTTCCCCTCGTCAAAAA
TAAGGTTATCAAGTGAGAAATCACCATGAGTGACGACTGAATCCGGTGAGAATGGCAAAAGTTTATGCAT
TTCTTTCCAGACTTGTTCAACAGGCCAGCCATTACGCTCGTCATCAAAATCACTCGCATCAACCAAACCG
TTATTCATTCGTGATTGCGCCTGAGCGAGACGAAATACGCGATCGCTGTTAAAAGGACAATTACAAACAG
GAATCGAATGCAACCGGCGCAGGAACACTGCCAGCGCATCAACAATATTTTCACCTGAATCAGGATATTC
TTCTAATACCTGGAATGCTGTTTTTCCGGGGATCGCAGTGGTGAGTAACCATGCATCATCAGGAGTACGG
ATAAAATGCTTGATGGTCGGAAGAGGCATAAATTCCGTCAGCCAGTTTAGTCTGACCATCTCATCTGTAA
CATCATTGGCAACGCTACCTTTGCCATGTTTCAGAAACAACTCTGGCGCATCGGGCTTCCCATACAAGCG
ATAGATTGTCGCACCTGATTGCCCGACATTATCGCGAGCCCATTTATACCCATATAAATCAGCATCCATG
TTGGAATTTAATCGCGGCCTCGACGTTTCCCGTTGAATATGGCTCATAACACCCCTTGTATTACTGTTTA
TGTAAGCAGACAGTTTTATTGTTCATGATGATATATTTTTATCTTGTGCAATGTAACATCAGAGATTTTG
AGACACGGGCCAGAGCTGCA
